>Addgene plasmid #221986 | TC mDdCBE A1 | addgene full sequence | sequence record 438487 | Addgene NGS Result
GACGGATCGGGAGATCTCCCGATCCCCTATGGTGCACTCTCAGTACAATCTGCTCTGATGCCGCATAGTT
AAGCCAGTATCTGCTCCCTGCTTGTGTGTTGGAGGTCGCTGAGTAGTGCGCGAGCAAAATTTAAGCTACA
ACAAGGCAAGGCTTGACCGACAATTGCATGAAGAATCTGCTTAGGGTTAGGCGTTTTGCGCTGCTTCGCG
ATGTACGGGCCAGATATACGCGTTGACATTGATTATTGACTAGTTATTAATAGTAATCAATTACGGGGTC
ATTAGTTCATAGCCCATATATGGAGTTCCGCGTTACATAACTTACGGTAAATGGCCCGCCTGGCTGACCG
CCCAACGACCCCCGCCCATTGACGTCAATAATGACGTATGTTCCCATAGTAACGCCAATAGGGACTTTCC
ATTGACGTCAATGGGTGGAGTATTTACGGTAAACTGCCCACTTGGCAGTACATCAAGTGTATCATATGCC
AAGTACGCCCCCTATTGACGTCAATGACGGTAAATGGCCCGCCTGGCATTATGCCCAGTACATGACCTTA
TGGGACTTTCCTACTTGGCAGTACATCTACGTATTAGTCATCGCTATTACCATGGTGATGCGGTTTTGGC
AGTACATCAATGGGCGTGGATAGCGGTTTGACTCACGGGGATTTCCAAGTCTCCACCCCATTGACGTCAA
TGGGAGTTTGTTTTGGCACCAAAATCAACGGGACTTTCCAAAATGTCGTAACAACTCCGCCCCATTGACG
CAAATGGGCGGTAGGCGTGTACGGTGGGAGGTCTATATAAGCAGAGCTCTCTGGCTAACTAGAGAACCCA
CTGCTTACTGGCTTATCGAAATTAATACGACTCACTATAGGGAGACCCAAGCTGGCTAGCACCATGGCCT
CCGTTCTGACCCCGCTGCTGCTGCGTGGCCTGACCGGCTCCGCTCGTCGTCTGCCAGTTCCGCGTGCGAA
AATCCATTCCCTGGACTACAAAGACCATGACGGTGATTATAAAGATCATGACATCGATTACAAGGATGAC
GATGACAAGATGGACATCGCGGATCTGCGTACCCTGGGTTACAGCCAGCAGCAGCAGGAGAAGATCAAGC
CAAAGGTGCGCAGCACCGTGGCCCAGCACCATGAAGCTCTGGTGGGTCACGGCTTCACCCACGCGCACAT
CGTGGCTCTGAGCCAGCACCCAGCCGCGCTGGGTACCGTGGCCGTGAAATATCAGGACATGATTGCTGCC
CTGCCAGAGGCTACCCATGAAGCGATTGTGGGTGTGGGCAAGCAGTGGAGCGGTGCTCGTGCGCTGGAGG
CCCTGCTGACCGTGGCCGGTGAACTGCGTGGCCCGCCGCTGCAGCTGGATACCGGCCAGCTGCTGAAAAT
CGCGAAACGTGGCGGTGTGACCGCTGTGGAAGCTGTGCATGCCTGGCGTAATGCTCTGACCGGTGCCCCC
CTGAACCTGACCCCGGACCAAGTGGTGGCTATCGCCAGCAACATTGGCGGCAAGCAAGCGCTCGAAACGG
TGCAGCGGCTGTTGCCGGTGCTGTGCCAGGACCATGGCCTGACCCCGGACCAAGTGGTGGCTATCGCCAG
CAACAATGGCGGCAAGCAAGCGCTCGAAACGGTGCAGCGGCTGTTGCCGGTGCTGTGCCAGGACCATGGC
CTGACTCCGGACCAAGTGGTGGCTATCGCCAGCCACGATGGCGGCAAGCAAGCGCTCGAAACGGTGCAGC
GGCTGTTGCCGGTGCTGTGCCAGGACCATGGCCTGACCCCGGACCAAGTGGTGGCTATCGCCAGCCACGA
TGGCGGCAAGCAAGCGCTCGAAACGGTGCAGCGGCTGTTGCCGGTGCTGTGCCAGGACCATGGCCTGACT
CCGGACCAAGTGGTGGCTATCGCCAGCCACGATGGCGGCAAGCAAGCGCTCGAAACGGTGCAGCGGCTGT
TGCCGGTGCTGTGCCAGGACCATGGCCTGACTCCGGACCAAGTGGTGGCTATCGCCAGCCACGATGGCGG
CAAGCAAGCGCTCGAAACGGTGCAGCGGCTGTTGCCGGTGCTGTGCCAGGACCATGGCCTGACCCCGGAC
CAAGTGGTGGCTATCGCCAGCAACAATGGCGGCAAGCAAGCGCTCGAAACGGTGCAGCGGCTGTTGCCGG
TGCTGTGCCAGGACCATGGCCTCACACCCGATCAGGTCGTGGCTATCGCCAGCAACAATGGCGGCAAGCA
AGCGCTCGAAACGGTGCAGCGGCTGTTGCCGGTGCTGTGCCAGGACCATGGCCTGACTCCGGACCAAGTG
GTGGCTATCGCCAGCCACGATGGCGGCAAGCAAGCGCTCGAAACGGTGCAGCGGCTGTTGCCGGTGCTGT
GCCAGGACCATGGCCTGACCCCGGACCAAGTGGTGGCTATCGCCAGCAACATTGGCGGCAAGCAAGCGCT
CGAAACGGTGCAGCGGCTGTTGCCGGTGCTGTGCCAGGACCATGGCCTGACCCCGGACCAAGTGGTGGCT
ATCGCCAGCAACAATGGCGGCAAGCAAGCGCTCGAAACGGTGCAGCGGCTGTTGCCGGTGCTGTGCCAGG
ACCATGGCCTGACCCCGGACCAAGTGGTGGCTATCGCCAGCAACAATGGCGGCAAGCAAGCGCTCGAAAC
GGTGCAGCGGCTGTTGCCGGTGCTGTGCCAGGACCATGGCCTGACCCCGGACCAAGTGGTGGCTATCGCC
AGCAACGGTGGCGGCAAGCAAGCGCTCGAAACGGTGCAGCGGCTGTTGCCGGTGCTGTGCCAGGACCATG
GCCTGACCCCGGACCAAGTGGTGGCTATCGCCAGCAACGGTGGCGGCAAGCAAGCGCTCGAAACGGTGCA
GCGGCTGTTGCCGGTGCTGTGCCAGGACCATGGCCTGACCCCGGACCAAGTGGTGGCTATCGCCAGCAAC
GGTGGCGGCAAGCAAGCGCTCGAAAGCATTGTGGCCCAGCTGAGCCGGCCTGATCCGGCGTTGGCCGCGT
TGACCAACGATCACCTGGTGGCCCTGGCCTGCCTGGGCGGTCGTCCGGCCCTGGATGCGGTGAAGAAAGG
CCTGGGTGGATCCGGCAGCTACGCCCTGGGTCCGTATCAGATTAGCGCCCCGCAGCTGCCAGCATACAAT
GGTCAGACCGTGGGTACCTTCTACTATGTGAACGACGCTGGCGGTCTGGAGGGCAAGGTGTTTAGCAGCG
GCGGTCCAACCCCGTACCCAAACTATGCCAATGCCGGTCATGTGGAGAGTCAGAGCGCCCTGTTCATGCG
TGATAACGGCATCAGCGAGGGTCTGGTGTTCCACAACAACCCGGAAGGCACCTGCGGTTTTTGCGTGAAC
ATGACCGAGACCCTGCTGCCGGAAAACGCGAAAATGACCGTGGTGCCGCCGGAAGGTGTCATTCCAGTGA
AGCGCGGCGCTACCGGTGAAACCAAAGTGTTTACCGGTAACAGCAACGGCCCGAAGAGCCCGACCAAAGG
CGGTTGCTCTGGCGGCTCAACTAATCTGAGCGACATCATTGAGAAGGAGACTGGGAAACAGCTGGTCATT
CAGGAGTCCATCCTGATGCTGCCTGAGGAGGTGGAGGAAGTGATCGGCAACAAGCCAGAGTCTGACATCC
TGGTGCACACCGCCTACGACGAGTCCACAGATGAGAATGTGATGCTGCTGACCTCTGACGCCCCCGAGTA
TAAGCCTTGGGCCCTGGTCATCCAGGATTCTAACGGCGAGAATAAGATCAAGATGCTGTGATAAGGGGTC
TTTGTCCTCTGTACTGTCTCTCTCCTTGCCCCTAACCCAAAAAGCTTCATTTTTCTGTGTAGGCTGCACA
AGAGCCTTGATTGAAGATATATTCTTTCTGAACAGTATTTAAGGTTTCCAATAAAATGTACACCCCTCAG
AACTTCTGAGGCGGAAAGAACCAGCTGGGGCTCTAGGGGGTATCCCC
[124 nt withheld, positions 3968-4091]
C
[91 nt withheld, positions 4093-4183]
A
[49 nt withheld, positions 4185-4233]
CCTTTGACGTTGGAGTCCACGTTCTTT
[37 nt withheld, positions 4261-4297]
ACCCTATCTCGGTCTATTCTTTTGATTTATAAGGGATTTTGCCGATTTCGGCCTATTGGTTAAAAAATGA
GCTGATTTAACAAAAATTTAACGCGAATTAATTCTGTGGAATGTGTGTCAGTTAGGGTGTGGAAAGTCCC
CAGGCTCCCCAGCAGGCAGAAGTATGCAAAGCATGCATCTCAATTAGTCAGCAACCAGGTGTGGAAAGTC
CCCAGGCTCCCCAGCAGGCAGAAGTATGCAAAGCATGCATCTCAATTAGTCAGCAACCATAGTCCCGCCC
CTAACTCCGCCCATCCCGCCCCTAACTCCGCCCAGTTCCGCCCATTCTCCGCCCCATGGCTGACTAATTT
TTTTTATTTATGCAGAGGCCGAGGCCGCCTCTGCCTCTGAGCTATTCCAGAAGTAGTGAGGAGGCTTTTT
TGGAGGCCTAGGCTTTTGCAAAAAGCTCCCGGGAGCTTGTATATCCATTTTCGGATCTGATCAGCACGTG
TTGACAATTAATCATCGGCATAGTATATCGGCATAGTATAATACGACAAGGTGAGGAACTAAACCATGGC
CAAGCCTTTGTCTCAAGAAGAATCCACCCTCATTGAAAGAGCAACGGCTACAATCAACAGCATCCCCATC
TCTGAAGACTACAGCGTCGCCAGCGCAGCTCTCTCTAGCGACGGCCGCATCTTCACTGGTGTCAATGTAT
ATCATTTTACTGGGGGACCTTGTGCAGAACTCGTGGTGCTGGGCACTGCTGCTGCTGCGGCAGCTGGCAA
CCTGACTTGTATCGTCGCGATCGGAAATGAGAACAGGGGCATCTTGAGCCCCTGCGGACGGTGCCGACAG
GTGCTTCTCGATCTGCATCCTGGGATCAAAGCCATAGTGAAGGACAGTGATGGACAGCCGACGGCAGTTG
GGATTCGTGAATTGCTGCCCTCTGGTTATGTGTGGGAGGGCTAAGCACTTCGTGGCCGAGGAGCAGGACT
GACACGTGCTACGAGATTTCGATTCCACCGCCGCCTTCTATGAAAGGTTGGGCTTCGGAATCGTTTTCCG
GGACGCCGGCTGGATGATCCTCCAGCGCGGGGATCTCATGCTGGAGTTCTTCGCCCACCCCAACTTGTTT
ATTGCAGCTTATAATGGTTACAAATAAAGCAATAGCATCACAAATTTCACAAATAAAGCATTTTTTTCAC
TGCATTCTAGTTGTGGTTTGTCCAAACTCATCAATGTATCTTATCATGTCTGTATACCGTCGACCTCTAG
CTAGAGCTTGGCGTAATCATGGTCATAGCTGTTTCCTGTGTGAAATTGTTATCCGCTCACAATTCCACAC
AACATACGAGCCGGAAGCATAAAGTGTAAAGCCTGGGGTGCCTAATGAGTGAGCTAACTCACATTAATTG
CGTTGCGCTCACTGCCCGCTTTCCAGTCGGGAAACCTGTCGTGCCAGCTGCATTAATGAATCGGCCAACG
CGCGGGGAGAGGCGGTTTGCGTATTGGGCGCTCTTCCGCTTCCTCGCTCACTGACTCGCTGCGCTCGGTC
GTTCGGCTGCGGCGAGCGGTATCAGCTCACTCAAAGGCGGTAATACGGTTATCCACAGAATCAGGGGATA
ACGCAGGAAAGAACATGTGAGCAAAAGGCCAGCAAAAGGCCAGGAACCGTAAAAAGGCCGCGTTGCTGGC
GTTTTTCCATAGGCTCCGCCCCCCTGACGAGCATCACAAAAATCGACGCTCAAGTCAGAGGTGGCGAAAC
CCGACAGGACTATAAAGATACCAGGCGTTTCCCCCTGGAAGCTCCCTCGTGCGCTCTCCTGTTCCGACCC
TGCCGCTTACCGGATACCTGTCCGCCTTTCTCCCTTCGGGAAGCGTGGCGCTTTCTCATAGCTCACGCTG
TAGGTATCTCAGTTCGGTGTAGGTCGTTCGCTCCAAGCTGGGCTGTGTGCACGAACCCCCCGTTCAGCCC
GACCGCTGCGCCTTATCCGGTAACTATCGTCTTGAGTCCAACCCGGTAAGACACGACTTATCGCCACTGG
CAGCAGCCACTGGTAACAGGATTAGCAGAGCGAGGTATGTAGGCGGTGCTACAGAGTTCTTGAAGTGGTG
GCCTAACTACGGCTACACTAGAAGAACAGTATTTGGTATCTGCGCTCTGCTGAAGCCAGTTACCTTCGGA
AAAAGAGTTGGTAGCTCTTGATCCGGCAAACAAACCACCGCTGGTAGCGGTGGTTTTTTTGTTTGCAAGC
AGCAGATTACGCGCAGAAAAAAAGGATCTCAAGAAGATCCTTTGATCTTTTCTACGGGGTCTGACGCTCA
GTGGAACGAAAACTCACGTTAAGGGATTTTGGTCATGAGATTATCAAAAAGGATCTTCACCTAGATCCTT
TTAAATTAAAAATGAAGTTTTAAATCAATCTAAAGTATATATGAGTAAACTTGGTCTGACAGTTACCAAT
GTTTAATCAGTGAGGCACCTATCTCAGCGATCTGTCTATTTCGTTCATCCATAGTTGCCTGACTCCCCGT
CGTGTAGATAACTACGATACGGGAGGGCTTACCATCTGGCCCCAGTGCTGCAATGATACCGCGAGACCCA
CGCTCACCGGCTCCAGATTTATCAGCAATAAACCAGCCAGCCGGAAGGGCCGAGCGCAGAAGTGGTCCTG
CAACTTTATCCGCCTCCATCCAGTCTATTAATTGTTGCCGGGAAGCTAGAGTAAGTAGTTCGCCAGTTAA
TAGTTTGCGCAACGTTGTTGCCATTGCTACAGGCATCGTGGTGTCACGCTCGTCGTTTGGTATGGCTTCA
TTCAGCTCCGGTTCCCAACGATCAAGGCGAGTTACATGATCCCCCATGTTGTGCAAAAAAGCGGTTAGCT
CCTTCGGTCCTCCGATCGTTGTCAGAAGTAAGTTGGCCGCAGTGTTATCACTCATGGTTATGGCAGCACT
GCATAATTCTCTTACTGTCATGCCATCCGTAAGATGCTTTTCTGTGACTGGTGAGTACTCAACCAAGTCA
TTCTGAGAATAGTGTATGCGGCGACCGAGTTGCTCTTGCCCGGCGTCAATACGGGATAATACCGCGCCAC
ATAGCAGAACTTTAAAAGTGCTCATCATTGGAAAACGTTCTTCGGGGCGAAAACTCTCAAGGATCTTACC
GCTGTTGAGATCCAGTTCGATGTAACCCACTCGTGCACCCAACTGATCTTCAGCATCTTTTACTTTCACC
AGCGTTTCTGGGTGAGCAAAAACAGGAAGGCAAAATGCCGCAAAAAAGGGAATAAGGGCGACACGGAAAT
GTTGAATACTCATACTCTTCCTTTTTCAATATTATTGAAGCATTTATCAGGGTTATTGTCTCATGAGCGG
ATACATATTTGAATGTATTTAGAAAAATAAACAAATAGGGGTTCCGCGCACATTTCCCCGAAAAGTGCCA
CCTGACGTC
Features (pLannotate 1.2.2; 26 found; start..end, strand, type, name):
     28..80      -  misc_feature   bom (fragment): basis of mobility region from pBR322
    235..614     +  enhancer       CMV enhancer: human cytomegalovirus immediate early enhancer
    615..818     +  promoter       CMV promoter: human cytomegalovirus (CMV) immediate early promoter
    814..847     +  LTR            5' LTR (truncated) (fragment): truncated 5' long terminal repeat (LTR) from HIV-1
    863..881     +  promoter       T7 promoter: promoter for bacteriophage T7 RNA polymerase
    910..993     +  CDS            COX8A (fragment): COX8A_HUMAN - Also known as COX8, COX8L. Experimental evidence at protein level: Swiss-Prot protein existence level 1. Component of the cytochrome c oxidase, the last enzyme in the mitochondrial electron transport chain which drives oxidative phosphorylation. The respiratory chain contains 3 multisubunit complexes succinate dehydrogenase (complex II, CII), ubiquinol- cytochrome c oxidoreductase (cytochrome b-c1 complex, complex III, CIII) and cytochrome c oxidase (complex IV, CIV), that cooperate to transfer electrons derived from NADH and succinate to molecular oxygen, creating an electrochem
    994..1059    +  CDS            3xFLAG: three tandem FLAG® epitope tags, followed by an enterokinase cleavage site
   1072..1578    +  CDS            avrXa10 (fragment): AVX10_XANOO - Experimental evidence at protein level: Swiss-Prot protein existence level 1. Avirulence protein. Induces the hypersensitive response (HR)in rice plants carrying the resistance gene Xa10. Activity depends on the presence of the core repeat domains; replacement with repeat domains from other proteins (AvrBs3 of X.euvesicatoria (AC P14727) or AvrXa7 of this organism) does not elicit the HR. Probably acts as a transcription factor in its host plant (rice) to induce plant resistance or disease. From Xanthomonas oryzae pv. oryzae.
   2965..3084    +  CDS            avrBs3 (fragment): AVRB3_XANEU - Experimental evidence at protein level: Swiss-Prot protein existence level 1. Avirulence protein. Acts as a transcription factor in C.annuum plants. In susceptible plants lacking the Bs3 resistance gene induces expression of a number of genes, including genes homologous to a family of auxin-induced genes, alpha-expansin genes, pectate lyase, anthocyanidin glucoside rhamnosyl transferase and at least one transcription factor, UPA20. Their expression leads to plant hypertrophy in mesophyll cells, probably mainly mediated by UPA20 (PubMed:17962565). In resistant plants induces the h
   3085..3507    +  CDS            dddA (fragment): DDDA_BURC1 - Experimental evidence at protein level: Swiss-Prot protein existence level 1. Toxic component of a toxin-immunity protein module, which functions as a cellular contact-dependent growth inhibition (CDI) system. CDI modules allow bacteria to communicate with and inhibit the growth of closely related neighboring bacteria in a contact-dependent fashion. Bacteria that have this module inhibit or kill bacteria without it, giving them a growth advantage. Probably specifically inhibited by cognate immunity protein DddI (Probable). The C-terminal 163 residue fragment has double-stranded DN
   3520..3768    +  CDS            UGI: UNGI_BPPB2 - Experimental evidence at protein level: Swiss-Prot protein existence level 1. This protein binds specifically and reversibly to the host uracil-DNA glycosylase, preventing removal of uracil residues from PBS2 DNA by the host uracil-excision repair system. From Bacillus phage PBS2 (Bacteriophage PBS2).
   3926..3947    +  promoter       SV40 promoter (fragment): SV40 enhancer and early promoter
   3968..4396    +  rep_origin     f1 ori (sequence partly withheld): f1 bacteriophage origin of replication; arrow indicates direction of (+) strand synthesis
   4410..4739    +  promoter       SV40 promoter: SV40 enhancer and early promoter
   4787..4834    +  promoter       EM7 promoter: synthetic bacterial promoter&nbsp
   4853..5251    +  CDS            BSD: blasticidin S deaminase; Aspergillus terreus BSD; confers resistance to blasticidin
   5252..5279    +  CDS            BleoR (fragment): antibiotic-binding protein; Sh ble from Streptoalloteichus hindustanus; confers resistance to bleomycin, phleomycin, and Zeocin™
   5289..5414    +  CDS            ble (fragment): BLE_KLEPN - Experimental evidence at protein level: Swiss-Prot protein existence level 1. Binding protein with a strong affinity to the bleomycin family of antibiotics. Binds to CL990; an antimitotic-antibiotic compound. From Klebsiella pneumoniae.
   5409..5530    +  polyA_signal   SV40 poly(A) signal: SV40 polyadenylation signal
   5603..5619    -  protein_bind   lac operator: The lac repressor binds to the lac operator to inhibit transcription in E. coli. This inhibition can be relieved by adding lactose or isopropyl-β-D-thiogalactopyranoside (IPTG). lac repressor encoded by lacI
   5627..5657    -  promoter       lac promoter: promoter for the E. coli lac operon
   5672..5693    -  protein_bind   CAP binding site: CAP binding activates transcription in the presence of cAMP. E. coli catabolite activator protein
   5706..5798    -  CDS            lacI (fragment): lac repressor; lacI; The lac repressor binds to the lac operator to inhibit transcription in E. coli. This inhibition can be relieved by adding lactose or isopropyl-β-D-thiogalactopyranoside (IPTG).
   5981..6569    -  rep_origin     ori: high-copy-number ColE1/pMB1/pBR322/pUC origin of replication
   6740..7600    -  CDS            AmpR: β-lactamase; bla; confers resistance to ampicillin, carbenicillin, and related antibiotics
   7601..7705    -  promoter       AmpR promoter: bla
