[The description below was written by a language model from this plasmid's Addgene catalogue record and pLannotate feature annotations shown in this document.]
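Description:
TC mDdCBE A1 is a 7.7 kb mammalian expression plasmid on a pCMV backbone that encodes a monomeric, TALE-guided mitochondrial cytosine base editor. It is propagated in E. coli through a high-copy ColE1/pUC-type origin with ampicillin resistance (AmpR under its own bla promoter). It also carries an f1 origin. For selection in mammalian cells, an SV40 early promoter, paired with the bacterial EM7 promoter, drives the blasticidin S deaminase gene, followed by an SV40 polyadenylation signal. Short bleomycin-resistance fragments annotated after BSD appear to be backbone remnants rather than a functional marker.

The payload is a single synthetic open reading frame driven by the CMV enhancer/promoter, with a T7 promoter just upstream of the coding sequence. It begins with the COX8A mitochondrial targeting sequence, which directs import into the mitochondrial matrix, followed by a 3xFLAG tag for detection. Next come a TALE N-terminal domain, the "TC TALE A1" repeat array and a TALE C-terminal domain; the annotation detects the flanking domains as avrXa10- and avrBs3-like fragments, while the repeat array itself falls in an unannotated gap. Fused downstream is the DddA toxin double-stranded DNA cytidine deaminase domain carrying the S1326G, G1348S, A1398V and S1418G substitutions (the "GSVG" variant), then a uracil glycosylase inhibitor (UGI) that blocks excision of the resulting uracil and so favours C-to-T conversion. The catalogue lists an ATP5B 3'UTR after the coding sequence, although the feature table does not annotate it.

The TALE repeats were assembled by Golden Gate cloning, and the flanking BsmBI sites are retained. The plasmid is used to express a single-chain editor for mitochondrial DNA editing in mammalian cells; the record does not state the specific target site.
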