Addgene plasmid #221986: TC mDdCBE A1
Purpose: Expresses monomeric mitochondrial cytosine base editor in mammalian cells
Depositing lab: Stephen Ekker. Depositing organization: Mayo Foundation for Medical Education and Research. Publication: Unconstrained Precision Mitochondrial Genome Editing with alphaDdCBEs. Castillo SR, Simone BW, Clark KJ, Devaux P, Ekker SC. Hum Gene Ther. 2024 Sep 24. doi: 10.1089/hum.2024.073. PubMed 39212664.
Backbone
  Vector backbone: pCMV
  Backbone size w/o insert (bp): 4717
  Vector type: Mammalian Expression, CRISPR
  Selectable markers: Blasticidin
Growth in bacteria
  Bacterial resistance: Ampicillin, 100 μg/mL
  Growth temperature: 30°C
  Growth strain: NEB Stable
  Copy number: High Copy
Gene/Insert
  Gene/Insert name: COX8A MTS-3xFLAG-TALE NT-T-TC TALE A1 repeats-TALE CTD-DddAtox GSVG-UGI-ATP5B 3'UTR
  Species: Synthetic
  Insert size (bp): 3019
  Mutation: DddA: S1326G, G1348S, A1398V, S1418G
  Promoter: CMV
  Tag / fusion protein: 3xFLAG (N terminal on backbone)
  Cloning method: Golden Gate
  Sequencing primers: 5′ T7; 3′ ACACCCGCCGCGCTTAATGC
Terms and licenses: Academic/Nonprofit Terms; Industry Terms: Not Available to Industry
Depositor comments: 5' Cloning Site: BsmBI (Not Destroyed), 3' Cloning Site: BsmBI (Not Destroyed). Please visit https://www.biorxiv.org/content/10.1101/2024.05.13.593977v1 for bioRxiv preprint.
How to cite: TC mDdCBE A1 was a gift from Stephen Ekker (Addgene plasmid # 221986 ; http://n2t.net/addgene:221986 ; RRID:Addgene_221986)
