>Addgene plasmid #221986 | TC mDdCBE A1 | depositor partial sequence | sequence record 434679 | Partial
ATGGCCTCCGTTCTGACCCCGCTGCTGCTGCGTGGCCTGACCGGCTCCGCTCGTCGTCTGCCAGTTCCGC
GTGCGAAAATCCATTCCCTGGACTACAAAGACCATGACGGTGATTATAAAGATCATGACATCGATTACAA
GGATGACGATGACAAGATGGACATCGCGGATCTGCGTACCCTGGGTTACAGCCAGCAGCAGCAGGAGAAG
ATCAAGCCAAAGGTGCGCAGCACCGTGGCCCAGCACCATGAAGCTCTGGTGGGTCACGGCTTCACCCACG
CGCACATCGTGGCTCTGAGCCAGCACCCAGCCGCGCTGGGTACCGTGGCCGTGAAATATCAGGACATGAT
TGCTGCCCTGCCAGAGGCTACCCATGAAGCGATTGTGGGTGTGGGCAAGCAGTGGAGCGGTGCTCGTGCG
CTGGAGGCCCTGCTGACCGTGGCCGGTGAACTGCGTGGCCCGCCGCTGCAGCTGGATACCGGCCAGCTGC
TGAAAATCGCGAAACGTGGCGGTGTGACCGCTGTGGAAGCTGTGCATGCCTGGCGTAATGCTCTGACCGG
TGCCCCCCTGAACCTGACCCCGGACCAAGTGGTGGCTATCGCCAGCAACATTGGCGGCAAGCAAGCGCTC
GAAACGGTGCAGCGGCTGTTGCCGGTGCTGTGCCAGGACCATGGCCTGACCCCGGACCAAGTGGTGGCTA
TCGCCAGCAACAATGGCGGCAAGCAAGCGCTCGAAACGGTGCAGCGGCTGTTGCCGGTGCTGTGCCAGGA
CCATGGCCTGACTCCGGACCAAGTGGTGGCTATCGCCAGCCACGATGGCGGCAAGCAAGCGCTCGAAACG
GTGCAGCGGCTGTTGCCGGTGCTGTGCCAGGACCATGGCCTGACCCCGGACCAAGTGGTGGCTATCGCCA
GCCACGATGGCGGCAAGCAAGCGCTCGAAACGGTGCAGCGGCTGTTGCCGGTGCTGTGCCAGGACCATGG
CCTGACTCCGGACCAAGTGGTGGCTATCGCCAGCCACGATGGCGGCAAGCAAGCGCTCGAAACGGTGCAG
CGGCTGTTGCCGGTGCTGTGCCAGGACCATGGCCTGACTCCGGACCAAGTGGTGGCTATCGCCAGCCACG
ATGGCGGCAAGCAAGCGCTCGAAACGGTGCAGCGGCTGTTGCCGGTGCTGTGCCAGGACCATGGCCTGAC
CCCGGACCAAGTGGTGGCTATCGCCAGCAACAATGGCGGCAAGCAAGCGCTCGAAACGGTGCAGCGGCTG
TTGCCGGTGCTGTGCCAGGACCATGGCCTCACACCCGATCAGGTCGTGGCTATCGCCAGCAACAATGGCG
GCAAGCAAGCGCTCGAAACGGTGCAGCGGCTGTTGCCGGTGCTGTGCCAGGACCATGGCCTGACTCCGGA
CCAAGTGGTGGCTATCGCCAGCCACGATGGCGGCAAGCAAGCGCTCGAAACGGTGCAGCGGCTGTTGCCG
GTGCTGTGCCAGGACCATGGCCTGACCCCGGACCAAGTGGTGGCTATCGCCAGCAACATTGGCGGCAAGC
AAGCGCTCGAAACGGTGCAGCGGCTGTTGCCGGTGCTGTGCCAGGACCATGGCCTGACCCCGGACCAAGT
GGTGGCTATCGCCAGCAACAATGGCGGCAAGCAAGCGCTCGAAACGGTGCAGCGGCTGTTGCCGGTGCTG
TGCCAGGACCATGGCCTGACCCCGGACCAAGTGGTGGCTATCGCCAGCAACAATGGCGGCAAGCAAGCGC
TCGAAACGGTGCAGCGGCTGTTGCCGGTGCTGTGCCAGGACCATGGCCTGACCCCGGACCAAGTGGTGGC
TATCGCCAGCAACGGTGGCGGCAAGCAAGCGCTCGAAACGGTGCAGCGGCTGTTGCCGGTGCTGTGCCAG
GACCATGGCCTGACCCCGGACCAAGTGGTGGCTATCGCCAGCAACGGTGGCGGCAAGCAAGCGCTCGAAA
CGGTGCAGCGGCTGTTGCCGGTGCTGTGCCAGGACCATGGCCTGACCCCGGACCAAGTGGTGGCTATCGC
CAGCAACGGTGGCGGCAAGCAAGCGCTCGAAAGCATTGTGGCCCAGCTGAGCCGGCCTGATCCGGCGTTG
GCCGCGTTGACCAACGATCACCTGGTGGCCCTGGCCTGCCTGGGCGGTCGTCCGGCCCTGGATGCGGTGA
AGAAAGGCCTGGGTGGATCCGGCAGCTACGCCCTGGGTCCGTATCAGATTAGCGCCCCGCAGCTGCCAGC
ATACAATGGTCAGACCGTGGGTACCTTCTACTATGTGAACGACGCTGGCGGTCTGGAGGGCAAGGTGTTT
AGCAGCGGCGGTCCAACCCCGTACCCAAACTATGCCAATGCCGGTCATGTGGAGAGTCAGAGCGCCCTGT
TCATGCGTGATAACGGCATCAGCGAGGGTCTGGTGTTCCACAACAACCCGGAAGGCACCTGCGGTTTTTG
CGTGAACATGACCGAGACCCTGCTGCCGGAAAACGCGAAAATGACCGTGGTGCCGCCGGAAGGTGTCATT
CCAGTGAAGCGCGGCGCTACCGGTGAAACCAAAGTGTTTACCGGTAACAGCAACGGCCCGAAGAGCCCGA
CCAAAGGCGGTTGCTCTGGCGGCTCAACTAATCTGAGCGACATCATTGAGAAGGAGACTGGGAAACAGCT
GGTCATTCAGGAGTCCATCCTGATGCTGCCTGAGGAGGTGGAGGAAGTGATCGGCAACAAGCCAGAGTCT
GACATCCTGGTGCACACCGCCTACGACGAGTCCACAGATGAGAATGTGATGCTGCTGACCTCTGACGCCC
CCGAGTATAAGCCTTGGGCCCTGGTCATCCAGGATTCTAACGGCGAGAATAAGATCAAGATGCTGTGATA
AGGGGTCTTTGTCCTCTGTACTGTCTCTCTCCTTGCCCCTAACCCAAAAAGCTTCATTTTTCTGTGTAGG
CTGCACAAGAGCCTTGATTGAAGATATATTCTTTCTGAACAGTATTTAAGGTTTCCAATAAAATGTACAC
CCCTCAGAA
